Addgene plasmid #230188: AiP12120 - pAAV-AiE0376m-minBG-SYFP2-WPRE3-BGHpA (Alias: CN2120)
Purpose: AiE0376m is an enhancer sequence, designed to drive AAV-mediated transgene expression in specific populations of brain cells
Depositing lab: Allen Institute for Brain Science & Boaz Levi. Depositing organization: Allen Institute. Publication: A suite of enhancer AAVs and transgenic mouse lines for genetic access to cortical cell types. Ben-Simon Y, Hooper M, Narayan S, Daigle TL, Dwivedi D, Way SW, Oster A, Stafford DA, Mich JK, Taormina MJ, Martinez RA, Opitz-Araya X, Roth JR, Alexander JR, Allen S, Amster A, Arbuckle J, Ayala A, Baker PM, Bakken TE, Barcelli T, Barta S, Bendrick J, Bertagnolli D, Bielstein C, Bishwakarma P, Bowlus J, Boyer G, Brouner K, Casian B, Casper T, Chakka AB, Chakrabarty R, Chance RK, Chavan S, Clark M, Colbert K, Collman F, Daniel S, Departee M, DiValentin P, Donadio N, Dotson N, Egdorf T, Fliss T, Gabitto M, Garcia J, Gary A, Gasperini M, Gloe J, Goldy J, Gore BB, Graybuck L, Greisman N, Haeseleer F, Halterman C, Haradon Z, Hastings SD, Helback O, Ho W, Hockemeyer D, Huang C, Huff S, Hunker A, Johansen N, Jones D, Juneau Z, Kalmbach B, Kannan M, Khem S, Kussick E, Kutsal R, Larsen R, Lee C, Lee AY, Leibly M, Lenz GH, Li S, Liang E, Lusk N, Madigan Z, Malloy J, Malone J, McCue R, Melchor J, Mollenkopf T, Moosman S, Morin E, Newman D, Ng L, Ngo K, Omstead V, Otto S, Oyama A, Pena N, Pham T, Phillips E, Pom CA, Potekhina L, Ransford S, Ray PL, Rette D, Reynoldson C, Rimorin C, Rocha D, Ruiz A, Sanchez REA, Sawyer L, Sedeno-Cortes A, Sevigny JP, Shapovalova N, Shepard N, Shulga L, Sigler AR, Siverts L, Soliman S, Somasundaram S, Staats B, Stewart K, Szelenyi E, Tieu M, Trader C, Tran A, van Velthoven CTJ, Walker M, Wang Y, Weed N, Wirthlin M, Wood T, Wynalda B, Yao Z, Zhou T, Ariza J, Dee N, Reding M, Ronellenfitch K, Mufti S, Sunkin SM, Smith KA, Esposito L, Waters J, Thyagarajan B, Yao S, Lein ES, Zeng H, Levi BP, Ngai J, Ting JT, Tasic B. Cell. 2025 May 16:S0092-8674(25)00513-6. doi: 10.1016/j.cell.2025.05.002. PubMed 40403729.
Backbone
  Vector backbone: pAAV2
  Vector type: AAV
Growth in bacteria
  Bacterial resistance: Ampicillin, 100 μg/mL
  Growth temperature: 37°C
  Growth strain: NEB Stable
  Copy number: High Copy
Gene/Insert
  Gene/Insert name: SYFP2
  Species: Synthetic
  Promoter: minBG
  Cloning method: Gibson Cloning
Terms and licenses: Academic/Nonprofit Terms; Industry Terms: Not Available to Industry
How to cite: AiP12120 - pAAV-AiE0376m-minBG-SYFP2-WPRE3-BGHpA (Alias: CN2120) was a gift from Allen Institute for Brain Science & Boaz Levi (Addgene plasmid # 230188 ; http://n2t.net/addgene:230188 ; RRID:Addgene_230188)
