[The description below was written by a language model from this plasmid's Addgene catalogue record and pLannotate feature annotations shown in this document.]
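Description:
AiP12120 - pAAV-AiE0376m-minBG-SYFP2-WPRE3-BGHpA (alias CN2120) is an AAV transfer plasmid built on a pAAV2 backbone and intended for packaging into recombinant adeno-associated virus for delivery to brain tissue. In bacteria it is maintained as a high-copy plasmid through a ColE1/pUC-type origin and selected with ampicillin via the β-lactamase gene and its native promoter. The backbone also carries an f1 phage origin and short remnants of pBR322 rop and bom sequences. AAV2 inverted terminal repeats flank the expression cassette and provide the cis signals for genome replication and encapsidation. The annotation detects one ITR in full and the other only as two short fragments, which may reflect the difficulty of sequencing or annotating these repeats rather than a real truncation.

The payload is a reporter cassette in which the candidate enhancer AiE0376m sits upstream of minBG, which by its name is a minimal beta-globin promoter. Such a minimal promoter has little activity by itself, so expression depends largely on the enhancer. This pair drives SYFP2, a rapidly maturing monomeric yellow fluorescent protein derived from Aequorea victoria. Downstream lie WPRE3, a shortened woodchuck hepatitis virus posttranscriptional element (annotated as two WPRE fragments) that boosts transcript expression while saving packaging space, and the bovine growth hormone polyadenylation signal. The feature table does not annotate the enhancer or minimal promoter, though an unannotated stretch adjacent to the SYFP2 start is consistent with their position. According to the record, the enhancer is designed to direct AAV-mediated transgene expression in specific populations of brain cells, but it does not specify which. The publication title places it within a collection of tools for genetic access to cortical cell types.
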