Features (pLannotate 1.2.2; 14 found; start..end, strand, type, name):
    137..164     -  repeat_region  AAV2 ITR (fragment): inverted terminal repeat of adeno-associated virus serotype 2 inverted
    193..220     -  repeat_region  AAV2 ITR (fragment): inverted terminal repeat of adeno-associated virus serotype 2 inverted
    293..881     -  rep_origin     ori: high-copy-number ColE1/pMB1/pBR322/pUC origin of replication
   1052..1912    -  CDS            AmpR: β-lactamase; bla; confers resistance to ampicillin, carbenicillin, and related antibiotics
   1913..2017    -  promoter       AmpR promoter: bla
   2112..2147    +  CDS            rop (fragment): Rop protein, which maintains plasmids at low copy number; rop
   2249..2298    +  misc_feature   bom (fragment): basis of mobility region from pBR322
   2299..2754    -  rep_origin     f1 ori (sequence partly withheld): f1 bacteriophage origin of replication; arrow indicates direction of (+) strand synthesis
   2773..2824    +  misc_feature   bom (fragment): basis of mobility region from pBR322
   2829..2969    -  repeat_region  AAV2 ITR: inverted terminal repeat of adeno-associated virus serotype 2 inverted
   3087..3198    -  polyA_signal   bGH poly(A) signal: bovine growth hormone polyadenylation signal
   3215..3295    -  misc_feature   WPRE (fragment): woodchuck hepatitis virus posttranscriptional regulatory element
   3301..3458    -  misc_feature   WPRE (fragment): woodchuck hepatitis virus posttranscriptional regulatory element
   3498..4214    -  CDS            SYFP2: SYFP2 is a basic (constitutively fluorescent) yellow fluorescent protein published in 2006, derived from Aequorea victoria. It is reported to be a very rapidly-maturing monomer with moderate acid sensitivity.
>Addgene plasmid #230188 | AiP12120 - pAAV-AiE0376m-minBG-SYFP2-WPRE3-BGHpA (Alias: CN2120) | addgene full sequence | sequence record 470441 | Addgene NGS Result
TTTTGTGTTCTTCAGGTCTCCTCCCACTGCGCTGGTGGCCACTGAAGCCATGCTTTTCCATAATAAGTGA
ACTGCTTGCAAGTGTCAACGCGTGCGGCCGCAGGAACCCCTAGTGATGGAGTTGGCCACTCCCTCTCTGC
GCGCTCGCTCGCTCACTGAGGCCGGGCGACCAAAGGTCGCCCGACGCCCGGGCGGCCTCAGTGAGCGAGC
GAGCGCGCAGCTGCCTGCAGGACATGTGAGCAAAAGGCCAGCAAAAGGCCAGGAACCGTAAAAAGGCCGC
GTTGCTGGCGTTTTTCCATAGGCTCCGCCCCCCTGACGAGCATCACAAAAATCGACGCTCAAGTCAGAGG
TGGCGAAACCCGACAGGACTATAAAGATACCAGGCGTTTCCCCCTGGAAGCTCCCTCGTGCGCTCTCCTG
TTCCGACCCTGCCGCTTACCGGATACCTGTCCGCCTTTCTCCCTTCGGGAAGCGTGGCGCTTTCTCATAG
CTCACGCTGTAGGTATCTCAGTTCGGTGTAGGTCGTTCGCTCCAAGCTGGGCTGTGTGCACGAACCCCCC
GTTCAGCCCGACCGCTGCGCCTTATCCGGTAACTATCGTCTTGAGTCCAACCCGGTAAGACACGACTTAT
CGCCACTGGCAGCAGCCACTGGTAACAGGATTAGCAGAGCGAGGTATGTAGGCGGTGCTACAGAGTTCTT
GAAGTGGTGGCCTAACTACGGCTACACTAGAAGAACAGTATTTGGTATCTGCGCTCTGCTGAAGCCAGTT
ACCTTCGGAAAAAGAGTTGGTAGCTCTTGATCCGGCAAACAAACCACCGCTGGTAGCGGTGGTTTTTTTG
TTTGCAAGCAGCAGATTACGCGCAGAAAAAAAGGATCTCAAGAAGATCCTTTGATCTTTTCTACGGGGTC
TGACGCTCAGTGGAACGAAAACTCACGTTAAGGGATTTTGGTCATGAGATTATCAAAAAGGATCTTCACC
TAGATCCTTTTAAATTAAAAATGAAGTTTTAAATCAATCTAAAGTATATATGAGTAAACTTGGTCTGACA
GTTACCAATGCTTAATCAGTGAGGCACCTATCTCAGCGATCTGTCTATTTCGTTCATCCATAGTTGCCTG
ACTCCCCGTCGTGTAGATAACTACGATACGGGAGGGCTTACCATCTGGCCCCAGTGCTGCAATGATACCG
CGAGACCCACGCTCACCGGCTCCAGATTTATCAGCAATAAACCAGCCAGCCGGAAGGGCCGAGCGCAGAA
GTGGTCCTGCAACTTTATCCGCCTCCATCCAGTCTATTAATTGTTGCCGGGAAGCTAGAGTAAGTAGTTC
GCCAGTTAATAGTTTGCGCAACGTTGTTGCCATTGCTACAGGCATCGTGGTGTCACGCTCGTCGTTTGGT
ATGGCTTCATTCAGCTCCGGTTCCCAACGATCAAGGCGAGTTACATGATCCCCCATGTTGTGCAAAAAAG
CGGTTAGCTCCTTCGGTCCTCCGATCGTTGTCAGAAGTAAGTTGGCCGCAGTGTTATCACTCATGGTTAT
GGCAGCACTGCATAATTCTCTTACTGTCATGCCATCCGTAAGATGCTTTTCTGTGACTGGTGAGTACTCA
ACCAAGTCATTCTGAGAATAGTGTATGCGGCGACCGAGTTGCTCTTGCCCGGCGTCAATACGGGATAATA
CCGCGCCACATAGCAGAACTTTAAAAGTGCTCATCATTGGAAAACGTTCTTCGGGGCGAAAACTCTCAAG
GATCTTACCGCTGTTGAGATCCAGTTCGATGTAACCCACTCGTGCACCCAACTGATCTTCAGCATCTTTT
ACTTTCACCAGCGTTTCTGGGTGAGCAAAAACAGGAAGGCAAAATGCCGCAAAAAAGGGAATAAGGGCGA
CACGGAAATGTTGAATACTCATACTCTTCCTTTTTCAATATTATTGAAGCATTTATCAGGGTTATTGTCT
CATGAGCGGATACATATTTGAATGTATTTAGAAAAATAAACAAATAGGGGTTCCGCGCACATTTCCCCGA
AAAGTGCCACCTGACGTCTAAGAAACCATTATTATCATGACATTAACCTATAAAAATAGGCGTATCACGA
GGCCCTTTCGTCTCGCGCGTTTCGGTGATGACGGTGAAAACCTCTGACACATGCAGCTCCCGGAGACGGT
CACAGCTTGTCTGTAAGCGGATGCCGGGAGCAGACAAGCCCGTCAGGGCGCGTCAGCGGGTGTTGGCGGG
TGTCGGGGCTGGCTTAACTATGCGGCATCAGAGCAGATTGTACTGAGAGTGCACCATAAAATTGTAAACG
TTAATATTTTGTTAAAATTCGCGTTAAATTTTTGTTAAATCAGCTCATTTTTTAACCAATAGACCGAAAT
CGGCAAAATCCCTTATAAATCAAAAGAATAGCCCGAGATAGAGT
[37 nt withheld, positions 2425-2461]
AAAGAACGTGGACTCCAACGTCAAAGG
[141 nt withheld, positions 2489-2629]
G
[46 nt withheld, positions 2631-2676]
A
[95 nt withheld, positions 2678-2772]
TATGCGGTGTGAAATACCGCACAGATGCGTAAGGAGAAAATACCGCATCAGGCGCCCCTGCAGGCAGCTG
CGCGCTCGCTCGCTCACTGAGGCCGCCCGGGCAAAGCCCGGGCGTCGGGCGACCTTTGGTCGCCCGGCCT
CAGTGAGCGAGCGAGCGCGCAGAGAGGGAGTGGCCAACTCCATCACTAGGGGTTCCTGCGGCCGCTCGGT
CCGCACGTGAGATCTCATGCCTGCTATTGTCTTCCCAATCCTCCCCCTTGCTGTCCTGCCCCACCCCACC
CCCCAGAATAGAATGACACCTACTCAGACAATGCGATGCAATTTCCTCATTTTATTAGGAAAGGACAGTG
GGAGTGGCACCTTCCAGGGTCAAGGAAGGCACGGGGGAGGGGCAAACAACAGATGGCTGGCAACTAGAAG
GCACAGTCGAAGATCTCTCGAGCCACGGAATTGTCAGTGCCCAACAGCCGAGCCCCTGTCCAGCAGCGGG
CAAGGCAGGCGGCGATGAGTTCCGCCGTGGCAAGAACTAACCAGGATTTATACAAGGAGGAGAAAATGAA
AGCCATACGGGAAGCAATAGCATGATACAAAGGCATTAAAGCAGCGTATCCACATAGCGTAAAAGGAGCA
ACATAGTTAAGAATACCAGTCAATCTTTCACAAATTTTGTAATCCAGAGGTTGATTATGATATCGAATTC
GCGGCCGCGGCGCGCCGTCGACTTACTTGTACAGCTCGTCCATGCCGAGAGTGATCCCGGCGGCGGTCAC
GAACTCCAGCAGGACCATGTGATCGCGCTTCTCGTTGGGGTCTTTGCTCAGCTTGGACTGGTAGCTCAGG
TAGTGGTTGTCGGGCAGCAGCACGGGGCCGTCGCCGATGGGGGTGTTCTGCTGGTAGTGGTCGGCGAGCT
GCACGCCGCCGTCCTCGATGTTGTGGCGGATCTTGAAGTTGGCCTTGATGCCGTTCTTCTGCTTGTCGGC
GGTGATATAGACGTTGTGGCTGTTGTAGTTGTACTCCAGCTTGTGCCCCAGGATGTTGCCGTCCTCCTTG
AAGTCGATGCCCTTCAGCTCGATGCGGTTCACCAGGGTGTCGCCCTCGAACTTCACCTCGGCGCGGGTCT
TGTAGTTGCCGTCGTCCTTGAAGAAGATGGTGCGCTCCTGGACGTAGCCTTCGGGCATGGCGGACTTGAA
GAAGTCGTGCTGCTTCATGTGGTCGGGGTAGCGGGCGAAGCACTGCACGCCGTAGCCCAGGGTGGTCACG
AGGGTGGGCCAGGGCACGGGCAGCTTGCCGGTGGTGCAGATCAGCTTCAGGGTCAGCTTGCCGTAGGTGG
CATCGCCCTCGCCCTCGCCGGACACGCTGAACTTGTGGCCGTTTACGTCGCCGTCCAGCTCGACCAGGAT
GGGCACCACCCCGGTGAACAGCTCCTCGCCCTTGCTCACCATGGTGGCGACCGGTAGCGCTAGCTTCGAA
AGATCTGGATCCCAGAAGCAAATGTAAGCAATAGATGGCTCTGCCCTGACTTTTATGCCCAGCCCGAGCT
CGTAACTGGGTTATTGCAATGTTTAAAAAAGTACATATGAGAAAAAAAATTCATGTCTCTTCATTTAGAA
GAGACATACAACTCATGTTAACTCAAATCTTGCTTTGCAGAAGCAACAATAGAATCCTTTGCATCATGTG
TTGGCCTACCTCTCTTAGAAAACTCAACGTAGGGTCAGGGTCAGTCCTGGTCCCTGTCCAGCCATCAGTT
AGTTGCTCAGAACATTTTGTGCCGGCTGCAGGCCTGGCCATGTGACCTCTTGTCTTTCTTGGCCGTTCTC
CTTGGCAAGACCTGAATAGCTAGAGGCACCCTCTACAATACTGAGGCCTTTTCCCAGAGAGCCCAATGGG
GAGAATGTTCCATGTTTCAGAACTGGACCCTCTTCTGGAGCCAGCTCTACTGAAGATACAGAGGACGGAA
TTG
